[The description below was written by a language model from this plasmid's Addgene catalogue record and pLannotate feature annotations shown in this document.]
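Description:
pc3XB-ZF42 is a module plasmid from the Zinc Finger Consortium Modular Assembly Kit v1.0, built on pc3XB, a modified version of the Invitrogen pcDNA3 mammalian expression vector. It carries a roughly 90 bp insert encoding a single engineered zinc finger, ZF42, which comes from the Sangamo module set and is recorded as recognising the DNA triplet GCG. The finger is cloned between XbaI and BamHI sites, both of which are retained. This arrangement suits the kit's purpose: individual finger modules are excised and joined by restriction-based cloning into multi-finger arrays, which can then be used to engineer zinc finger nucleases aimed at chosen target sites. The automated annotation labels the insert region as a fragment of egr1. This most likely reflects the similarity of the engineered finger to the Egr1/Zif268-type zinc finger framework rather than the presence of a Xenopus gene.

The finger coding sequence lies downstream of the CMV immediate early enhancer and promoter and a T7 promoter, which also serves as the sequencing primer site, and it is followed by the bovine growth hormone polyadenylation signal. A separate cassette drives the neomycin phosphotransferase gene from the SV40 early promoter, with an SV40 poly(A) signal, allowing G418 selection in mammalian cells. In E. coli the plasmid is maintained by a high-copy ColE1/pUC-type origin and selected with ampicillin through the β-lactamase gene. An f1 origin is also present for single-stranded DNA production. Several other short hits in the feature table (HIV-1 LTR, ble, lacI and bom fragments, and lac promoter/operator elements) appear to be backbone remnants or annotation artefacts rather than functional parts.
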