Addgene plasmid #13141: pc3XB-ZF42
Depositing lab: Keith Joung. Depositing organization: Massachusetts General Hospital. Publication: Standardized reagents and protocols for engineering zinc finger nucleases by modular assembly. Wright DA, Thibodeau-Beganny S, Sander JD, Winfrey RJ, Hirsh AS, Eichtinger M, Fu F, Porteus MH, Dobbs D, Voytas DF, Joung JK. Nat Protoc. 2006;1(3):1637-52. doi: 10.1038/nprot.2006.259 PubMed 17406455.
Backbone
  Vector backbone: pc3XB
  Backbone manufacturer: Modified Invitrogen pcDNA3
  Backbone size w/o insert (bp): 5400
  Vector type: Mammalian Expression
  Selectable markers: Neomycin (select with G418)
Growth in bacteria
  Bacterial resistance: Ampicillin, 100 μg/mL
  Growth temperature: 37°C
  Growth strain: XL1 Blue
  Copy number: High Copy
Gene/Insert
  Gene/Insert name: ZF42
  Insert size (bp): 90
  Cloning method: Restriction Enzyme; 5′ cloning site XbaI (not destroyed); 3′ cloning site BamHI (not destroyed)
  Sequencing primers: 5′ T7
Terms and licenses: Academic/Nonprofit Terms; Industry Terms: Not Available to Industry
Depositor comments: Part of the Zinc Finger Consortium Modular Assembly Kit v1.0. Finger protein sequence: PGEKKFACPECPKRFMRSDDLTRHIKTH. Target DNA sequence: GCG. This zinc finger is derived from the Sangamo module set.
How to cite: pc3XB-ZF42 was a gift from Keith Joung (Addgene plasmid # 13141 ; http://n2t.net/addgene:13141 ; RRID:Addgene_13141)
