Features (pLannotate 1.2.2; 20 found; start..end, strand, type, name):
     28..80      -  misc_feature   bom (fragment): basis of mobility region from pBR322
    235..614     +  enhancer       CMV enhancer: human cytomegalovirus immediate early enhancer
    615..818     +  promoter       CMV promoter: human cytomegalovirus (CMV) immediate early promoter
    814..847     +  LTR            5' LTR (truncated) (fragment): truncated 5' long terminal repeat (LTR) from HIV-1
    863..881     +  promoter       T7 promoter: promoter for bacteriophage T7 RNA polymerase
    906..1010    +  CDS            egr1 (fragment): EGR1_XENTR - Also known as egr From Xenopus tropicalis (Western clawed frog) (Silurana tropicalis).
   1062..1286    +  polyA_signal   bGH poly(A) signal: bovine growth hormone polyadenylation signal
   1290..1311    +  promoter       SV40 promoter (fragment): SV40 enhancer and early promoter
   1332..1760    +  rep_origin     f1 ori (sequence partly withheld): f1 bacteriophage origin of replication; arrow indicates direction of (+) strand synthesis
   1774..2103    +  promoter       SV40 promoter: SV40 enhancer and early promoter
   2174..2965    +  CDS            neo: KKA2_KLEPN - Also known as kan, nptII. Experimental evidence at protein level: Swiss-Prot protein existence level 1. Resistance to kanamycin, neomycin, paromomycin, ribostamycin, butirosin and gentamicin B. From Klebsiella pneumoniae.
   2989..3147    +  CDS            ble (fragment): BLE_KLEPN - Experimental evidence at protein level: Swiss-Prot protein existence level 1. Binding protein with a strong affinity to the bleomycin family of antibiotics. Binds to CL990; an antimitotic-antibiotic compound. From Klebsiella pneumoniae.
   3142..3263    +  polyA_signal   SV40 poly(A) signal: SV40 polyadenylation signal
   3336..3352    -  protein_bind   lac operator: The lac repressor binds to the lac operator to inhibit transcription in E. coli. This inhibition can be relieved by adding lactose or isopropyl-β-D-thiogalactopyranoside (IPTG). lac repressor encoded by lacI
   3360..3390    -  promoter       lac promoter: promoter for the E. coli lac operon
   3405..3426    -  protein_bind   CAP binding site: CAP binding activates transcription in the presence of cAMP. E. coli catabolite activator protein
   3439..3531    -  CDS            lacI (fragment): lac repressor; lacI; The lac repressor binds to the lac operator to inhibit transcription in E. coli. This inhibition can be relieved by adding lactose or isopropyl-β-D-thiogalactopyranoside (IPTG).
   3714..4299    -  rep_origin     ori: high-copy-number ColE1/pMB1/pBR322/pUC origin of replication
   4470..5330    -  CDS            AmpR: β-lactamase; bla; confers resistance to ampicillin, carbenicillin, and related antibiotics
   5331..5435    -  promoter       AmpR promoter: bla
>Addgene plasmid #13141 | pc3XB-ZF42 | depositor full sequence | sequence record 7490 | Author sequence
GACGGATCGGGAGATCTCCCGATCCCCTATGGTGCACTCTCAGTACAATCTGCTCTGATGCCGCATAGTT
AAGCCAGTATCTGCTCCCTGCTTGTGTGTTGGAGGTCGCTGAGTAGTGCGCGAGCAAAATTTAAGCTACA
ACAAGGCAAGGCTTGACCGACAATTGCATGAAGAATCTGCTTAGGGTTAGGCGTTTTGCGCTGCTTCGCG
ATGTACGGGCCAGATATACGCGTTGACATTGATTATTGACTAGTTATTAATAGTAATCAATTACGGGGTC
ATTAGTTCATAGCCCATATATGGAGTTCCGCGTTACATAACTTACGGTAAATGGCCCGCCTGGCTGACCG
CCCAACGACCCCCGCCCATTGACGTCAATAATGACGTATGTTCCCATAGTAACGCCAATAGGGACTTTCC
ATTGACGTCAATGGGTGGAGTATTTACGGTAAACTGCCCACTTGGCAGTACATCAAGTGTATCATATGCC
AAGTACGCCCCCTATTGACGTCAATGACGGTAAATGGCCCGCCTGGCATTATGCCCAGTACATGACCTTA
TGGGACTTTCCTACTTGGCAGTACATCTACGTATTAGTCATCGCTATTACCATGGTGATGCGGTTTTGGC
AGTACATCAATGGGCGTGGATAGCGGTTTGACTCACGGGGATTTCCAAGTCTCCACCCCATTGACGTCAA
TGGGAGTTTGTTTTGGCACCAAAATCAACGGGACTTTCCAAAATGTCGTAACAACTCCGCCCCATTGACG
CAAATGGGCGGTAGGCGTGTACGGTGGGAGGTCTATATAAGCAGAGCTCTCTGGCTAACTAGAGAACCCA
CTGCTTACTGGCTTATCGAAATTAATACGACTCACTATAGGGAGACCCAAGCTGGCTAGCGTTTAAACGG
GCCCTCTAGACCCGGGGAGAAGAAATTTGCCTGCCCTGAGTGTCCTAAGCGCTTCATGCGTAGCGATGAC
CTGACACGTCATATCAAGACCCACACCGGTGGATCCTCTGCACAGTAGTAAGCTTAAGTTTAAACCGCTG
ATCAGCCTCGACTGTGCCTTCTAGTTGCCAGCCATCTGTTGTTTGCCCCTCCCCCGTGCCTTCCTTGACC
CTGGAAGGTGCCACTCCCACTGTCCTTTCCTAATAAAATGAGGAAATTGCATCGCATTGTCTGAGTAGGT
GTCATTCTATTCTGGGGGGTGGGGTGGGGCAGGACAGCAAGGGGGAGGATTGGGAAGACAATAGCAGGCA
TGCTGGGGATGCGGTGGGCTCTATGGCTTCTGAGGCGGAAAGAACCAGCTGGGGCTCTAGGGGGTATCCC
C
[124 nt withheld, positions 1332-1455]
C
[91 nt withheld, positions 1457-1547]
A
[49 nt withheld, positions 1549-1597]
CCTTTGACGTTGGAGTCCACGTTCTTT
[37 nt withheld, positions 1625-1661]
ACCCTATCTCGGTCTATTCTTTTGATTTATAAGGGATTTTGCCGATTTCGGCCTATTGGTTAAAAAATGA
GCTGATTTAACAAAAATTTAACGCGAATTAATTCTGTGGAATGTGTGTCAGTTAGGGTGTGGAAAGTCCC
CAGGCTCCCCAGCAGGCAGAAGTATGCAAAGCATGCATCTCAATTAGTCAGCAACCAGGTGTGGAAAGTC
CCCAGGCTCCCCAGCAGGCAGAAGTATGCAAAGCATGCATCTCAATTAGTCAGCAACCATAGTCCCGCCC
CTAACTCCGCCCATCCCGCCCCTAACTCCGCCCAGTTCCGCCCATTCTCCGCCCCATGGCTGACTAATTT
TTTTTATTTATGCAGAGGCCGAGGCCGCCTCTGCCTCTGAGCTATTCCAGAAGTAGTGAGGAGGCTTTTT
TGGAGGCCTAGGCTTTTGCAAAAAGCTCCCGGCCGGGAGCTTGTATATCCATTTTCGGATCTGATCAAGA
GACAGGATGAGGATCGTTTCGCATGATTGAACAAGATGGATTGCACGCAGGTTCTCCGGCCGCTTGGGTG
GAGAGGCTATTCGGCTATGACTGGGCACAACAGACAATCGGCTGCTCTGATGCCGCCGTGTTCCGGCTGT
CAGCGCAGGGGCGCCCGGTTCTTTTTGTCAAGACCGACCTGTCCGGTGCCCTGAATGAACTGCAGGACGA
GGCAGCGCGGCTATCGTGGCTGGCCACGACGGGCGTTCCTTGCGCAGCTGTGCTCGACGTTGTCACTGAA
GCGGGAAGGGACTGGCTGCTATTGGGCGAAGTGCCGGGGCAGGATCTCCTGTCATCTCACCTTGCTCCTG
CCGAGAAAGTATCCATCATGGCTGATGCAATGCGGCGGCTGCATACGCTTGATCCGGCTACCTGCCCATT
CGACCACCAAGCGAAACATCGCATCGAGCGAGCACGTACTCGGATGGAAGCCGGTCTTGTCGATCAGGAT
GATCTGGACGAAGAGCATCAGGGGCTCGCGCCAGCCGAACTGTTCGCCAGGCTCAAGGCGCGCATGCCCG
ACGGCGAGGATCTCGTCGTGACCCATGGCGATGCCTGCTTGCCGAATATCATGGTGGAAAATGGCCGCTT
TTCTGGATTCATCGACTGTGGCCGGCTGGGTGTGGCGGACCGCTATCAGGACATAGCGTTGGCTACCCGT
GATATTGCTGAAGAGCTTGGCGGCGAATGGGCTGACCGCTTCCTCGTGCTTTACGGTATCGCCGCTCCCG
ATTCGCAGCGCATCGCCTTCTATCGCCTTCTTGACGAGTTCTTCTGAGCGGGACTCTGGGGTTCGAAATG
ACCGACCAAGCGACGCCCAACCTGCCATCACGAGATTTCGATTCCACCGCCGCCTTCTATGAAAGGTTGG
GCTTCGGAATCGTTTTCCGGGACGCCGGCTGGATGATCCTCCAGCGCGGGGATCTCATGCTGGAGTTCTT
CGCCCACCCCAACTTGTTTATTGCAGCTTATAATGGTTACAAATAAAGCAATAGCATCACAAATTTCACA
AATAAAGCATTTTTTTCACTGCATTCTAGTTGTGGTTTGTCCAAACTCATCAATGTATCTTATCATGTCT
GTATACCGTCGACCTCTAGCTAGAGCTTGGCGTAATCATGGTCATAGCTGTTTCCTGTGTGAAATTGTTA
TCCGCTCACAATTCCACACAACATACGAGCCGGAAGCATAAAGTGTAAAGCCTGGGGTGCCTAATGAGTG
AGCTAACTCACATTAATTGCGTTGCGCTCACTGCCCGCTTTCCAGTCGGGAAACCTGTCGTGCCAGCTGC
ATTAATGAATCGGCCAACGCGCGGGGAGAGGCGGTTTGCGTATTGGGCGCTCTTCCGCTTCCTCGCTCAC
TGACTCGCTGCGCTCGGTCGTTCGGCTGCGGCGAGCGGTATCAGCTCACTCAAAGGCGGTAATACGGTTA
TCCACAGAATCAGGGGATAACGCAGGAAAGAACATGTGAGCAAAAGGCCAGCAAAAGGCCAGGAACCGTA
AAAAGGCCGCGTTGCTGGCGTTTTTCCATAGGCTCCGCCCCCCTGACGAGCATCACAAAAATCGACGCTC
AAGTCAGAGGTGGCGAAACCCGACAGGACTATAAAGATACCAGGCGTTTCCCCCTGGAAGCTCCCTCGTG
CGCTCTCCTGTTCCGACCCTGCCGCTTACCGGATACCTGTCCGCCTTTCTCCCTTCGGGAAGCGTGGCGC
TTTCTCATAGCTCACGCTGTAGGTATCTCAGTTCGGTGTAGGTCGTTCGCTCCAAGCTGGGCTGTGTGCA
CGAACCCCCCGTTCAGCCCGACCGCTGCGCCTTATCCGGTAACTATCGTCTTGAGTCCAACCCGGTAAGA
CACGACTTATCGCCACTGGCAGCAGCCACTGGTAACAGGATTAGCAGAGCGAGGTATGTAGGCGGTGCTA
CAGAGTTCTTGAAGTGGTGGCCTAACTACGGCTACACTAGAAGAACAGTATTTGGTATCTGCGCTCTGCT
GAAGCCAGTTACCTTCGGAAAAAGAGTTGGTAGCTCTTGATCCGGCAAACAAACCACCGCTGGTAGCGGT
TTTTTTGTTTGCAAGCAGCAGATTACGCGCAGAAAAAAAGGATCTCAAGAAGATCCTTTGATCTTTTCTA
CGGGGTCTGACGCTCAGTGGAACGAAAACTCACGTTAAGGGATTTTGGTCATGAGATTATCAAAAAGGAT
CTTCACCTAGATCCTTTTAAATTAAAAATGAAGTTTTAAATCAATCTAAAGTATATATGAGTAAACTTGG
TCTGACAGTTACCAATGCTTAATCAGTGAGGCACCTATCTCAGCGATCTGTCTATTTCGTTCATCCATAG
TTGCCTGACTCCCCGTCGTGTAGATAACTACGATACGGGAGGGCTTACCATCTGGCCCCAGTGCTGCAAT
GATACCGCGAGACCCACGCTCACCGGCTCCAGATTTATCAGCAATAAACCAGCCAGCCGGAAGGGCCGAG
CGCAGAAGTGGTCCTGCAACTTTATCCGCCTCCATCCAGTCTATTAATTGTTGCCGGGAAGCTAGAGTAA
GTAGTTCGCCAGTTAATAGTTTGCGCAACGTTGTTGCCATTGCTACAGGCATCGTGGTGTCACGCTCGTC
GTTTGGTATGGCTTCATTCAGCTCCGGTTCCCAACGATCAAGGCGAGTTACATGATCCCCCATGTTGTGC
AAAAAAGCGGTTAGCTCCTTCGGTCCTCCGATCGTTGTCAGAAGTAAGTTGGCCGCAGTGTTATCACTCA
TGGTTATGGCAGCACTGCATAATTCTCTTACTGTCATGCCATCCGTAAGATGCTTTTCTGTGACTGGTGA
GTACTCAACCAAGTCATTCTGAGAATAGTGTATGCGGCGACCGAGTTGCTCTTGCCCGGCGTCAATACGG
GATAATACCGCGCCACATAGCAGAACTTTAAAAGTGCTCATCATTGGAAAACGTTCTTCGGGGCGAAAAC
TCTCAAGGATCTTACCGCTGTTGAGATCCAGTTCGATGTAACCCACTCGTGCACCCAACTGATCTTCAGC
ATCTTTTACTTTCACCAGCGTTTCTGGGTGAGCAAAAACAGGAAGGCAAAATGCCGCAAAAAAGGGAATA
AGGGCGACACGGAAATGTTGAATACTCATACTCTTCCTTTTTCAATATTATTGAAGCATTTATCAGGGTT
ATTGTCTCATGAGCGGATACATATTTGAATGTATTTAGAAAAATAAACAAATAGGGGTTCCGCGCACATT
TCCCCGAAAAGTGCCACCTGACGTC
