>Addgene plasmid #13141 | pc3XB-ZF42 | addgene partial sequence | sequence record 19525 | CMV-F 5'-CGCAAATGGGCGGTAGGCGTG-3'
AGCTCTCTGGCTAACTAGAGAACCCACTGCTTACTGGCTTATCGAAATTAATACGACTCACTATAGGGAG
ACCCAAGCTGGCTAGCGTTTAAACGGGCCCTCTAGACCCGGGGAGAAGAAATTTGCCTGCCCTGAGTGTC
CTAAGCGCTTCATGCGTAGCGATGACCTGACACGTCATATCAAGACCCACACCGGTGGATCCTCTGCACA
GTAGTAAGCTTAAGTTTAAACCGCTGATCAGCCTCGACTGTGCCTTCTAGTTGCCAGCCATCTGTTGTTT
GCCCCTCCCCCGTGCCTTCCTTGACCCTGGAAGGTGCCACTCCCACTGTCCTTTCCTAATAAAATGAGGA
AATTGCATCGCATTGTCTGAGTAGGTGTCATTCTATTCTGGGGGGTGGGGTGGGGCAGGACAGCAAGGGG
GAGGATTGGGAAGACAATAGCAGGCATGCTGGGGATGCGGTGGGCTCTATGGCTTCTGAGGCGGAAAGAA
CCAGCTGGGGCTCTAGGGGGTATCCCC
[124 nt withheld, positions 518-641]
C
[91 nt withheld, positions 643-733]
A
[35 nt withheld, positions 735-769]
